>Addgene plasmid #162649 | pcDNA4/TO-2xStrep-UL32 C155A | addgene full sequence | sequence record 320656 | Addgene NGS Result
ACGGATCGGGAGATCTCCCGATCCCCTATGGTGCACTCTCAGTACAATCTGCTCTGATGCCGCATAGTTA
AGCCAGTATCTGCTCCCTGCTTGTGTGTTGGAGGTCGCTGAGTAGTGCGCGAGCAAAATTTAAGCTACAA
CAAGGCAAGGCTTGACCGACAATTGCATGAAGAATCTGCTTAGGGTTAGGCGTTTTGCGCTGCTTCGCGA
TGTACGGGCCAGATATACGCGTTGACATTGATTATTGACTAGTTATTAATAGTAATCAATTACGGGGTCA
TTAGTTCATAGCCCATATATGGAGTTCCGCGTTACATAACTTACGGTAAATGGCCCGCCTGGCTGACCGC
CCAACGACCCCCGCCCATTGACGTCAATAATGACGTATGTTCCCATAGTAACGCCAATAGGGACTTTCCA
TTGACGTCAATGGGTGGAGTATTTACGGTAAACTGCCCACTTGGCAGTACATCAAGTGTATCATATGCCA
AGTACGCCCCCTATTGACGTCAATGACGGTAAATGGCCCGCCTGGCATTATGCCCAGTACATGACCTTAT
GGGACTTTCCTACTTGGCAGTACATCTACGTATTAGTCATCGCTATTACCATGGTGATGCGGTTTTGGCA
GTACATCAATGGGCGTGGATAGCGGTTTGACTCACGGGGATTTCCAAGTCTCCACCCCATTGACGTCAAT
GGGAGTTTGTTTTGGCACCAAAATCAACGGGACTTTCCAAAATGTCGTAACAACTCCGCCCCATTGACGC
AAATGGGCGGTAGGCGTGTACGGTGGGAGGTCTATATAAGCAGAGCTCTCCCTATCAGTGATAGAGATCT
CCCTATCAGTGATAGAGATCGTCGACGAGCTCGTTTAGTGAACCGTCAGATCGCCTGGAGACGCCATCCA
CGCTGTTTTGACCTCCATAGAAGACACCGGGACCGATCCAGCCTCCGGACTCTAGCGTTTAAACTTAAGC
TTACCAATGTGGAGCCACCCCCAGTTCGAGAAGGGCGGCGGCAGCGGCGGCGGCAGCGGCGGCGGCAGCT
GGAGCCACCCCCAGTTCGAGAAGGGGGCGGCCATGGCAACTTCGCCCCCCGGGGTCCTGGCGAGCGTCGC
GGTGTGCGAAGAGTCCCCCGGCAGCAGCTGGAAGGCGGGGGCGTTCGAGCGCGCGTATGTGGCCTTCGAT
CCCAGCCTCCTGGCTCTTAACGAGGCTCTCTGCGCCGAGCTCCTGGCGGCCAGTCACGTGATAGGTGTGC
CGCCCGTCGGTACGCTCGACGAGGACGTCGCCGCCGACGTGGTCACCGCCCCCTCAAGGGCCCGCGGGGG
GGCGGGCGACGGAGGGGGTTCGGGCGGGCGCGGAGGACCCCGCAACCCGCCCCCGGATCCCTGTGGGGAG
GGGCTTTTGGACACCGGGCCCTTTTCCGCGGCGGCCATCGACACCTTCGCGCTGGACCGGCCCTGTCTGG
TCTGCCGCACCATCGAGCTGTACAAGCAAACCTACCGCCTCTCGCCCCAGTGGGTGGCCGATTACGCGTT
TCTCGCCGCCAAATGCCTGGGGGCGCCCCACTGCGCCGCTAGCATCTTCGTGGCCGCGTTCGAGTTTGTG
TACGTCATGGACCGCCACTTTCTGCGCACCAAGAAGGCGACCCTGGTCGGCTCCTTCGCACGCTTTGCCC
TCACCATAAACGACATCCACCGGCACTTTTTTCTCCACTGCTGCTTCCGTACCGACGGCGGGGTGCCCGG
GCGGCATGCCCAGAAGCAACCCAAGCCCTCGCCCTCCCCGGGAGCCGCCAAGGTGCAGTACTCCAACTAC
TCGTTCCTGGCGCAGTCTGCCACCCGGGCCCTCATCGGAACCTTGGCCTCCGGGGGCGAGGAGGGGGCGG
GGTCGGCGGCGGGATCCGGCACGCAGCCGTCGCTCACCACCGCGCTGATGAACTGGAAGGATTGCGCCCG
TCTCCTGGACTGCACGGAGGGTCGGCGCGGGGGCGGGGACAGCTGCTGTACGCGCGCCGCCGCTCGCAAC
GGGGAATTCGAGACGGTCGCCGGGGACCGCGAGCCGGAGGAGTCGCCGGATACGTGGGCGTACGCGGATC
TGGTCCTGCTGCTCCTCGCCGGCACCCCCGCCGTCTGGGAGTCGGGGCCCCAGCTGCGCGCTGCCGCGGA
GGCCCGTCGCGCCACGGTCCGCCAGTCCTGGGAAGCGCATCGCGGGGCACGCACGCGCGACGTGGCTCCG
CGCTTTGCGCAGTTTACCGAACCCGATGCCCAGCCCGACCTCGACCTGGGCCCTCTGATGGCCACCGTGC
TGAAACACGGCCGGGGGCGCGGGCGCACCGGCGGAGAATGCCTGCTGTGTAACCTGTTACTGGTGCGGGC
TTACTGGCTGGCCCTGCGTAGACTCCGGGCCTCCGTGGTCCGCTACTCGGAAAACAACACGAGCCTCTTC
GACTGTATCGTACCCGTCGTCGACCAGCTCGAGGCGGACCCCGAGACGCAGCCCGGGGACGGGGGCCGGT
TTGTGAGCCTGCTGCGGGCCGCGGGGCCCGAGGCCATCTTTAAGCACATGTTCTGTGACCCCATGTGCGC
CATCACGGAGATGGAGGTTGACCCCTGGGTTCTGTTCGGCCATCCCCCCGCCACCCATCCCGACGAGCTG
CTGCTCCACAAGGCCAAGCTGGCCTGCGGGAACGAGTTCGAGGGGCGTGTCTGCATAGCGTTGCGTGCCC
TCATCTACACCTTCAAGACGTATCAGGTATTTGTACCAAAGCCCACCGCGCTCGCCACATTTGTCCGTGA
GGCGGGCGCGCTGCTTAGACGCCACTCGATCTCGCTCCTGTCCCTGGAGCACACCCTGTGTACCTATGTA
TGATCGAGTCTAGAGGGCCCGTTTAAACCCGCTGATCAGCCTCGACTGTGCCTTCTAGTTGCCAGCCATC
TGTTGTTTGCCCCTCCCCCGTGCCTTCCTTGACCCTGGAAGGTGCCACTCCCACTGTCCTTTCCTAATAA
AATGAGGAAATTGCATCGCATTGTCTGAGTAGGTGTCATTCTATTCTGGGGGGTGGGGTGGGGCAGGACA
GCAAGGGGGAGGATTGGGAAGACAATAGCAGGCATGCTGGGGATGCGGTGGGCTCTATGGCTTCTGAGGC
GGAAAGAACCAGCTGGGGCTCTAGGGGGTATCCCC
[124 nt withheld, positions 3186-3309]
C
[91 nt withheld, positions 3311-3401]
A
[49 nt withheld, positions 3403-3451]
CCTTTGACGTTGGAGTCCACGTTCTTT
[37 nt withheld, positions 3479-3515]
ACCCTATCTCGGTCTATTCTTTTGATTTATAAGGGATTTTGCCGATTTCGGCCTATTGGTTAAAAAATGA
GCTGATTTAACAAAAATTTAACGCGAATTAATTCTGTGGAATGTGTGTCAGTTAGGGTGTGGAAAGTCCC
CAGGCTCCCCAGCAGGCAGAAGTATGCAAAGCATGCATCTCAATTAGTCAGCAACCAGGTGTGGAAAGTC
CCCAGGCTCCCCAGCAGGCAGAAGTATGCAAAGCATGCATCTCAATTAGTCAGCAACCATAGTCCCGCCC
CTAACTCCGCCCATCCCGCCCCTAACTCCGCCCAGTTCCGCCCATTCTCCGCCCCATGGCTGACTAATTT
TTTTTATTTATGCAGAGGCCGAGGCCGCCTCTGCCTCTGAGCTATTCCAGAAGTAGTGAGGAGGCTTTTT
TGGAGGCCTAGGCTTTTGCAAAAAGCTCCCGGGAGCTTGTATATCCATTTTCGGATCTGATCAGCACGTG
TTGACAATTAATCATCGGCATAGTATATCGGCATAGTATAATACGACAAGGTGAGGAACTAAACCATGGC
CAAGTTGACCAGTGCCGTTCCGGTGCTCACCGCGCGCGACGTCGCCGGAGCGGTCGAGTTCTGGACCGAC
CGGCTCGGGTTCTCCCGGGACTTCGTGGAGGACGACTTCGCCGGTGTGGTCCGGGACGACGTGACCCTGT
TCATCAGCGCGGTCCAGGACCAGGTGGTGCCGGACAACACCCTGGCCTGGGTGTGGGTGCGCGGCCTGGA
CGAGCTGTACGCCGAGTGGTCGGAGGTCGTGTCCACGAACTTCCGGGACGCCTCCGGGCCGGCCATGACC
GAGATCGGCGAGCAGCCGTGGGGGCGGGAGTTCGCCCTGCGCGACCCGGCCGGCAACTGCGTGCACTTCG
TGGCCGAGGAGCAGGACTGACACGTGCTACGAGATTTCGATTCCACCGCCGCCTTCTATGAAAGGTTGGG
CTTCGGAATCGTTTTCCGGGACGCCGGCTGGATGATCCTCCAGCGCGGGGATCTCATGCTGGAGTTCTTC
GCCCACCCCAACTTGTTTATTGCAGCTTATAATGGTTACAAATAAAGCAATAGCATCACAAATTTCACAA
ATAAAGCATTTTTTTCACTGCATTCTAGTTGTGGTTTGTCCAAACTCATCAATGTATCTTATCATGTCTG
TATACCGTCGACCTCTAGCTAGAGCTTGGCGTAATCATGGTCATAGCTGTTTCCTGTGTGAAATTGTTAT
CCGCTCACAATTCCACACAACATACGAGCCGGAAGCATAAAGTGTAAAGCCTGGGGTGCCTAATGAGTGA
GCTAACTCACATTAATTGCGTTGCGCTCACTGCCCGCTTTCCAGTCGGGAAACCTGTCGTGCCAGCTGCA
TTAATGAATCGGCCAACGCGCGGGGAGAGGCGGTTTGCGTATTGGGCGCTCTTCCGCTTCCTCGCTCACT
GACTCGCTGCGCTCGGTCGTTCGGCTGCGGCGAGCGGTATCAGCTCACTCAAAGGCGGTAATACGGTTAT
CCACAGAATCAGGGGATAACGCAGGAAAGAACATGTGAGCAAAAGGCCAGCAAAAGGCCAGGAACCGTAA
AAAGGCCGCGTTGCTGGCGTTTTTCCATAGGCTCCGCCCCCCTGACGAGCATCACAAAAATCGACGCTCA
AGTCAGAGGTGGCGAAACCCGACAGGACTATAAAGATACCAGGCGTTTCCCCCTGGAAGCTCCCTCGTGC
GCTCTCCTGTTCCGACCCTGCCGCTTACCGGATACCTGTCCGCCTTTCTCCCTTCGGGAAGCGTGGCGCT
TTCTCATAGCTCACGCTGTAGGTATCTCAGTTCGGTGTAGGTCGTTCGCTCCAAGCTGGGCTGTGTGCAC
GAACCCCCCGTTCAGCCCGACCGCTGCGCCTTATCCGGTAACTATCGTCTTGAGTCCAACCCGGTAAGAC
ACGACTTATCGCCACTGGCAGCAGCCACTGGTAACAGGATTAGCAGAGCGAGGTATGTAGGCGGTGCTAC
AGAGTTCTTGAAGTGGTGGCCTAACTACGGCTACACTAGAAGAACAGTATTTGGTATCTGCGCTCTGCTG
AAGCCAGTTACCTTCGGAAAAAGAGTTGGTAGCTCTTGATCCGGCAAACAAACCACCGCTGGTAGCGGTG
GTTTTTTTGTTTGCAAGCAGCAGATTACGCGCAGAAAAAAAGGATCTCAAGAAGATCCTTTGATCTTTTC
TACGGGGTCTGACGCTCAGTGGAACGAAAACTCACGTTAAGGGATTTTGGTCATGAGATTATCAAAAAGG
ATCTTCACCTAGATCCTTTTAAATTAAAAATGAAGTTTTAAATCAATCTAAAGTATATATGAGTAAACTT
GGTCTGACAGTTACCAATGCTTAATCAGTGAGGCACCTATCTCAGCGATCTGTCTATTTCGTTCATCCAT
AGTTGCCTGACTCCCCGTCGTGTAGATAACTACGATACGGGAGGGCTTACCATCTGGCCCCAGTGCTGCA
ATGATACCGCGAGACCCACGCTCACCGGCTCCAGATTTATCAGCAATAAACCAGCCAGCCGGAAGGGCCG
AGCGCAGAAGTGGTCCTGCAACTTTATCCGCCTCCATCCAGTCTATTAATTGTTGCCGGGAAGCTAGAGT
AAGTAGTTCGCCAGTTAATAGTTTGCGCAACGTTGTTGCCATTGCTACAGGCATCGTGGTGTCACGCTCG
TCGTTTGGTATGGCTTCATTCAGCTCCGGTTCCCAACGATCAAGGCGAGTTACATGATCCCCCATGTTGT
GCAAAAAAGCGGTTAGCTCCTTCGGTCCTCCGATCGTTGTCAGAAGTAAGTTGGCCGCAGTGTTATCACT
CATGGTTATGGCAGCACTGCATAATTCTCTTACTGTCATGCCATCCGTAAGATGCTTTTCTGTGACTGGT
GAGTACTCAACCAAGTCATTCTGAGAATAGTGTATGCGGCGACCGAGTTGCTCTTGCCCGGCGTCAATAC
GGGATAATACCGCGCCACATAGCAGAACTTTAAAAGTGCTCATCATTGGAAAACGTTCTTCGGGGCGAAA
ACTCTCAAGGATCTTACCGCTGTTGAGATCCAGTTCGATGTAACCCACTCGTGCACCCAACTGATCTTCA
GCATCTTTTACTTTCACCAGCGTTTCTGGGTGAGCAAAAACAGGAAGGCAAAATGCCGCAAAAAAGGGAA
TAAGGGCGACACGGAAATGTTGAATACTCATACTCTTCCTTTTTCAATATTATTGAAGCATTTATCAGGG
TTATTGTCTCATGAGCGGATACATATTTGAATGTATTTAGAAAAATAAACAAATAGGGGTTCCGCGCACA
TTTCCCCGAAAAGTGCCACCTGACGTCG
Features (pLannotate 1.2.2; 23 found; start..end, strand, type, name):
     27..79      -  misc_feature   bom (fragment): basis of mobility region from pBR322
    234..613     +  enhancer       CMV enhancer: human cytomegalovirus immediate early enhancer
    614..817     +  promoter       CMV promoter: human cytomegalovirus (CMV) immediate early promoter
    819..838     +  promoter       PLtetO-1 promoter (fragment): modified phage lambda PL promoter with tet operator sites (Lutz and Bujard, 1997)
    840..859     +  promoter       PLtetO-1 promoter (fragment): modified phage lambda PL promoter with tet operator sites (Lutz and Bujard, 1997)
    867..900     +  promoter       TRE3GV promoter (fragment): 3rd-generation Tet-responsive promoter that can be activated by binding of Tet-On® 3G, optimized for retroviral and lentiviral vectors
    989..1012    +  CDS            Twin-Strep-tag (fragment): two Strep-Tag®II moieties connected by a linker for enhanced binding to Strep-Tactin®, an engineered form of streptavidin (Schmidt et al., 2013)
   1083..2870    +  CDS            UL32: UL32_HHV11 - Experimental evidence at protein level: Swiss-Prot protein existence level 1. Plays a role in efficient localization of neo-synthesized capsids to nuclear replication compartments, thereby controlling cleavage and packaging of virus genomic DNA. From Human herpesvirus 1 (strain 17) (HHV-1) (Human herpes simplex virus 1).
   2916..3140    +  polyA_signal   bGH poly(A) signal: bovine growth hormone polyadenylation signal
   3144..3165    +  promoter       SV40 promoter (fragment): SV40 enhancer and early promoter
   3186..3614    +  rep_origin     f1 ori (sequence partly withheld): f1 bacteriophage origin of replication; arrow indicates direction of (+) strand synthesis
   3628..3957    +  promoter       SV40 promoter: SV40 enhancer and early promoter
   4005..4052    +  promoter       EM7 promoter: synthetic bacterial promoter&nbsp
   4071..4445    +  CDS            BleoR: antibiotic-binding protein; Sh ble from Streptoalloteichus hindustanus; confers resistance to bleomycin, phleomycin, and Zeocin™
   4455..4580    +  CDS            ble (fragment): BLE_KLEPN - Experimental evidence at protein level: Swiss-Prot protein existence level 1. Binding protein with a strong affinity to the bleomycin family of antibiotics. Binds to CL990; an antimitotic-antibiotic compound. From Klebsiella pneumoniae.
   4575..4696    +  polyA_signal   SV40 poly(A) signal: SV40 polyadenylation signal
   4769..4785    -  protein_bind   lac operator: The lac repressor binds to the lac operator to inhibit transcription in E. coli. This inhibition can be relieved by adding lactose or isopropyl-β-D-thiogalactopyranoside (IPTG). lac repressor encoded by lacI
   4793..4823    -  promoter       lac promoter: promoter for the E. coli lac operon
   4838..4859    -  protein_bind   CAP binding site: CAP binding activates transcription in the presence of cAMP. E. coli catabolite activator protein
   4872..4964    -  CDS            lacI (fragment): lac repressor; lacI; The lac repressor binds to the lac operator to inhibit transcription in E. coli. This inhibition can be relieved by adding lactose or isopropyl-β-D-thiogalactopyranoside (IPTG).
   5147..5735    -  rep_origin     ori: high-copy-number ColE1/pMB1/pBR322/pUC origin of replication
   5906..6766    -  CDS            AmpR: β-lactamase; bla; confers resistance to ampicillin, carbenicillin, and related antibiotics
   6767..6871    -  promoter       AmpR promoter: bla
