[The description below was written by a language model from this plasmid's Addgene catalogue record and pLannotate feature annotations shown in this document.]
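Description:
pcDNA4/TO-2xStrep-UL32 C155A is a mammalian expression plasmid of about 6.9 kb built on the Invitrogen pcDNA4/TO backbone. It carries the herpes simplex virus 1 UL32 open reading frame with cysteine 155 changed to alanine. It is propagated in E. coli from a high-copy ColE1/pUC-type origin under ampicillin selection (AmpR with its own bla promoter), and it also contains an f1 origin. For selection in mammalian cells the backbone provides a Zeocin resistance cassette. In this cassette the Sh ble gene is preceded by both the SV40 early promoter and the bacterial EM7 promoter and is followed by an SV40 polyadenylation signal.

The expression unit consists of the CMV immediate-early enhancer and promoter followed by two short tet operator-like segments, which the annotation software labels as PLtetO-1 and TRE fragments. These correspond to the tetracycline operator sites characteristic of the /TO backbone. They allow repression in cells that express the Tet repressor and induction with tetracycline, while the promoter behaves constitutively in ordinary cells. Downstream lies an N-terminal 2xStrep-tag II (detected only as a partial Twin-Strep-tag match), then the roughly 1.8 kb UL32 coding sequence and a bovine growth hormone polyadenylation signal.

UL32 is annotated as a protein that helps localise newly made capsids to nuclear replication compartments and is needed for cleavage and packaging of viral genomic DNA. The Strep tag permits affinity capture on Strep-Tactin and detection of the protein. The record does not say what role C155 plays. The associated study concerns a herpesviral packaging protein, so this point mutant is presumably compared with wild-type UL32 in expression, purification or functional assays.
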