Addgene plasmid #162649: pcDNA4/TO-2xStrep-UL32 C155A
Purpose: Expresses N-terminal 2x-Strep-tagged UL32 C155A in mammalian cells
Depositing lab: Britt Glaunsinger. Depositing organization: University of California, Berkeley. Publication: A pentameric protein ring with novel architecture is required for herpesviral packaging. Didychuk AL, Gates SN, Gardner MR, Strong LM, Martin A, Glaunsinger BA. Elife. 2021 Feb 8;10. pii: 62261. doi: 10.7554/eLife.62261. PubMed 33554858.
Backbone
  Vector backbone: pcDNA4/TO
  Backbone manufacturer: Invitrogen
  Backbone size w/o insert (bp): 5108
  Total vector size (bp): 6899
  Vector type: Mammalian Expression
  Selectable markers: Zeocin
Growth in bacteria
  Bacterial resistance: Ampicillin, 100 μg/mL
  Growth temperature: 37°C
  Growth strain: DH5alpha
  Copy number: High Copy
Gene/Insert
  Gene/Insert name: UL32
  Species: HSV-1
  Insert size (bp): 1791
  Mutation: Amino acid C155 mutated to alanine
  Promoter: CMV
  Tag / fusion protein: N-terminal 2xStrep-Tag II (N terminal on backbone)
  Cloning method: Ligation Independent Cloning
  Sequencing primers: 5′ CGCAAATGGGCGGTAGGCGTG; 3′ ACAGTGGGAGTGGCACCTT
Terms and licenses: Academic/Nonprofit Terms; Industry Terms: Not Available to Industry
How to cite: pcDNA4/TO-2xStrep-UL32 C155A was a gift from Britt Glaunsinger (Addgene plasmid # 162649 ; http://n2t.net/addgene:162649 ; RRID:Addgene_162649)
